>Addgene plasmid #12061 | pAG73 PFTK1 3'UTR mut | depositor full sequence | sequence record 7206 | Author sequence
GAGCTCAAAAAATACATTTTAAAAAAAGAATGCAAGCCAATTGGAAGACATCATTGGGTTCTTACTTTAA
GACATCTCCTGGAATAACTGTTCAAATGCAGGTTTTAGAAACAATGCAGGAATCTTGCTTTAAAGATGAA
AAAGGGAATGGGCCAGCTTCCCTTACTCAAGGAGTTGAGGGACCTTGGAGGATGAAGGCGAGTATGTGAC
ACTGGAGAAAAGTGGACCAGGCATGTCTTTTGCTTTGATCTGGAGGGAGGGCTGCCTGATGCAGGCCGGC
TCCCAGTGGGGCAGGCCTCGCTGCAGAATGCCCAGTAGTACTGCGGCCAAGGGGACAGTTAGGAGACTTC
ATCTAAAGCATGAAACCTAGCTCCTCTACACACAAATTCCTATGGAAATACCTTTGTGTACAGTGTCTTA
CATTTTCCTATTAGTCAGAAAGAAGGAGAGAATGAGTGAGTGCTTGAAATGTGTCATACTGTTTTAGGAT
CAAGACTAGGAATTAGGAGCCAGGTTGACAAGGACTTTTTCTGAGAGTTGGGTGAGGGTAAAGCTTTTCT
ATAATCAAGCTCAATACACCAAGGAAACTGGATCCAGAATTCCTAAACTTTAAAATGGTACTGTCTGCGG
AGTGGAGTATGGATGGTTATGTCAAAGTCATAGTTCATCCTATCCAGATGTAGCATTCATGGTAAACTTT
TAAGTGCTAAGCAAGGAATTATTTACTGATTGGTTTTAAAGAGAGCAGAAAACACCCAAGTGTAGAATGT
CTACTGTTTGCTACCTAGAAATCTTTTCCATTCCTCTTTCATAGAATGCAACCCACTCTAGAGCGGCCGC
TTCGAGCAGACATGATAAGATACATTGATGAGTTTGGACAAACCACAACTAGAATGCAGTGAAAAAAATG
CTTTATTTGTGAAATTTGTGATGCTATTGCTTTATTTGTAACCATTATAAGCTGCAATAAACAAGTTAAC
AACAACAATTGCATTCATTTTATGTTTCAGGTTCAGGGGGAGGTGTGGGAGGTTTTTTAAAGCAAGTAAA
ACCTCTACAAATGTGGTAAAATCGATAAGGATCCAGGTGGCACTTTTCGGGGAAATGTGCGCGGAACCCC
TATTTGTTTATTTTTCTAAATACATTCAAATATGTATCCGCTCATGAGACAATAACCCTGATAAATGCTT
CAATAATATTGAAAAAGGAAGAGTATGAGTATTCAACATTTCCGTGTCGCCCTTATTCCCTTTTTTGCGG
CATTTTGCCTTCCTGTTTTTGCTCACCCAGAAACGCTGGTGAAAGTAAAAGATGCTGAAGATCAGTTGGG
TGCACGAGTGGGTTACATCGAACTGGATCTCAACAGCGGTAAGATCCTTGAGAGTTTTCGCCCCGAAGAA
CGTTTTCCAATGATGAGCACTTTTAAAGTTCTGCTATGTGGCGCGGTATTATCCCGTATTGACGCCGGGC
AAGAGCAACTCGGTCGCCGCATACACTATTCTCAGAATGACTTGGTTGAGTACTCACCAGTCACAGAAAA
GCATCTTACGGATGGCATGACAGTAAGAGAATTATGCAGTGCTGCCATAACCATGAGTGATAACACTGCG
GCCAACTTACTTCTGACAACGATCGGAGGACCGAAGGAGCTAACCGCTTTTTTGCACAACATGGGGGATC
ATGTAACTCGCCTTGATCGTTGGGAACCGGAGCTGAATGAAGCCATACCAAACGACGAGCGTGACACCAC
GATGCCTGTAGCAATGGCAACAACGTTGCGCAAACTATTAACTGGCGAACTACTTACTCTAGCTTCCCGG
CAACAATTAATAGACTGGATGGAGGCGGATAAAGTTGCAGGACCACTTCTGCGCTCGGCCCTTCCGGCTG
GCTGGTTTATTGCTGATAAATCTGGAGCCGGTGAGCGTGGGTCTCGCGGTATCATTGCAGCACTGGGGCC
AGATGGTAAGCCCTCCCGTATCGTAGTTATCTACACGACGGGGAGTCAGGCAACTATGGATGAACGAAAT
AGACAGATCGCTGAGATAGGTGCCTCACTGATTAAGCATTGGTAACTGTCAGACCAAGTTTACTCATATA
TACTTTAGATTGATTTAAAACTTCATTTTTAATTTAAAAGGATCTAGGTGAAGATCCTTTTTGATAATCT
CATGACCAAAATCCCTTAACGTGAGTTTTCGTTCCACTGAGCGTCAGACCCCGTAGAAAAGATCAAAGGA
TCTTCTTGAGATCCTTTTTTTCTGCGCGTAATCTGCTGCTTGCAAACAAAAAAACCACCGCTACCAGCGG
TGGTTTGTTTGCCGGATCAAGAGCTACCAACTCTTTTTCCGAAGGTAACTGGCTTCAGCAGAGCGCAGAT
ACCAAATACTGTTCTTCTAGTGTAGCCGTAGTTAGGCCACCACTTCAAGAACTCTGTAGCACCGCCTACA
TACCTCGCTCTGCTAATCCTGTTACCAGTGGCTGCTGCCAGTGGCGATAAGTCGTGTCTTACCGGGTTGG
ACTCAAGACGATAGTTACCGGATAAGGCGCAGCGGTCGGGCTGAACGGGGGGTTCGTGCACACAGCCCAG
CTTGGAGCGAACGACCTACACCGAACTGAGATACCTACAGCGTGAGCTATGAGAAAGCGCCACGCTTCCC
GAAGGGAGAAAGGCGGACAGGTATCCGGTAAGCGGCAGGGTCGGAACAGGAGAGCGCACGAGGGAGCTTC
CAGGGGGAAACGCCTGGTATCTTTATAGTCCTGTCGGGTTTCGCCACCTCTGACTTGAGCGTCGATTTTT
GTGATGCTCGTCAGGGGGGCGGAGCCTATGGAAAAACGCCAGCAACGCGGCCTTTTTACGGTTCCTGGCC
TTTTGCTGGCCTTTTGCTCACATGGCTCGACAGATCTGCGCAGCACCATGGCCTGAAATAACCTCTGAAA
GAGGAACTTGGTTAGGTACCTTCTGAGGCGGAAAGAACCAGCTGTGGAATGTGTGTCAGTTAGGGTGTGG
AAAGTCCCCAGGCTCCCCAGCAGGCAGAAGTATGCAAAGCATGCATCTCAATTAGTCAGCAACCAGGTGT
GGAAAGTCCCCAGGCTCCCCAGCAGGCAGAAGTATGCAAAGCATGCATCTCAATTAGTCAGCAACCATAG
TCCCGCCCCTAACTCCGCCCATCCCGCCCCTAACTCCGCCCAGTTCCGCCCATTCTCCGCCCCATGGCTG
ACTAATTTTTTTTATTTATGCAGAGGCCGAGGCCGCCTCGGCCTCTGAGCTATTCCAGAAGTAGTGAGGA
GGCTTTTTTGGAGGCCTAGGCTTTTGCAAAAAGCTTGATTCTTCTGACACAACAGTCTCGAACTTAAGCT
GCAGAAGTTGGTCGTGAGGCACTGGGCAGGTAAGTATCAAGGTTACAAGACAGGTTTAAGGAGACCAATA
GAAACTGGGCTTGTCGAGACAGAGAAGACTCTTGCGTTTCTGATAGGCACCTATTGGTCTTACTGACATC
CACTTTGCCTTTCTCTCCACAGGTGTCCACTCCCAGTTCAATTACAGCTCTTAAGGCTAGAGTACTTAAT
ACGACTCACTATAGGCTAGCCACCATGACTTCGAAAGTTTATGATCCAGAACAAAGGAAACGGATGATAA
CTGGTCCGCAGTGGTGGGCCAGATGTAAACAAATGAATGTTCTTGATTCATTTATTAATTATTATGATTC
AGAAAAACATGCAGAAAATGCTGTTATTTTTTTACATGGTAACGCGGCCTCTTCTTATTTATGGCGACAT
GTTGTGCCACATATTGAGCCAGTAGCGCGGTGTATTATACCAGACCTTATTGGTATGGGCAAATCAGGCA
AATCTGGTAATGGTTCTTATAGGTTACTTGATCATTACAAATATCTTACTGCATGGTTTGAACTTCTTAA
TTTACCAAAGAAGATCATTTTTGTCGGCCATGATTGGGGTGCTTGTTTGGCATTTCATTATAGCTATGAG
CATCAAGATAAGATCAAAGCAATAGTTCACGCTGAAAGTGTAGTAGATGTGATTGAATCATGGGATGAAT
GGCCTGATATTGAAGAAGATATTGCGTTGATCAAATCTGAAGAAGGAGAAAAAATGGTTTTGGAGAATAA
CTTCTTCGTGGAAACCATGTTGCCATCAAAAATCATGAGAAAGTTAGAACCAGAAGAATTTGCAGCATAT
CTTGAACCATTCAAAGAGAAAGGTGAAGTTCGTCGTCCAACATTATCATGGCCTCGTGAAATCCCGTTAG
TAAAAGGTGGTAAACCTGACGTTGTACAAATTGTTAGGAATTATAATGCTTATCTACGTGCAAGTGATGA
TTTACCAAAAATGTTTATTGAATCGGACCCAGGATTCTTTTCCAATGCTATTGTTGAAGGTGCCAAGAAG
TTTCCTAATACTGAATTTGTCAAAGTAAAAGGTCTTCATTTTTCGCAAGAAGATGCACCTGATGAAATGG
GAAAATATATCAAATCGTTCGTTGAGCGAGTTCTCAAAAATGAACAATAATTCTAG
Features (pLannotate 1.2.2; 9 found; start..end, strand, type, name):
    856..977     -  polyA_signal   SV40 poly(A) signal: SV40 polyadenylation signal
   1000..1068    -  CDS            large T antigen (fragment): large T antigen from SV40 (simian virus 40)
   1110..1214    +  promoter       AmpR promoter: bla
   1215..2075    +  CDS            AmpR: β-lactamase; bla; confers resistance to ampicillin, carbenicillin, and related antibiotics
   2246..2834    +  rep_origin     ori: high-copy-number ColE1/pMB1/pBR322/pUC origin of replication
   2963..3320    +  promoter       SV40 promoter: SV40 enhancer and early promoter
   3390..3522    +  intron         chimeric intron: chimera between introns from human β-globin and immunoglobulin heavy chain genes
   3567..3585    +  promoter       T7 promoter: promoter for bacteriophage T7 RNA polymerase
   3595..4530    +  CDS            Rluc: luciferase from the anthozoan coelenterate Renilla reniformis (sea pansy)
