[The description below was written by a language model from this plasmid's Addgene catalogue record and pLannotate feature annotations shown in this document.]
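Description:
pAG73 PFTK1 3'UTR mut is a mammalian Renilla luciferase reporter plasmid built on pIS2, a derivative of the commercial pRL-SV40 vector, and designed to test microRNA-mediated regulation through a 3' untranslated region. It is maintained in E. coli as a high-copy plasmid using a ColE1/pUC-type origin and is selected with ampicillin through the β-lactamase (AmpR) gene and its native promoter. There is no mammalian selection marker in the annotated features, which fits use by transient transfection.

The reporter unit is driven by the SV40 enhancer and early promoter, followed by a chimeric β-globin/immunoglobulin intron that improves expression of the transcript, a T7 promoter that would allow in vitro transcription, and the Renilla luciferase (Rluc) coding sequence. Rluc ends near the end of the circular sequence record, and an unannotated stretch of about 850 nt lies between it and the SV40 polyadenylation signal. That stretch corresponds in position and size to the roughly 810 bp fragment of the human PFTK1 (CDK14) 3'UTR, which was cloned between SacI and XbaI sites, although the feature table does not label the insert itself. In this version, two microRNA seed-match sites in the UTR have been mutated; the record does not state which microRNA they correspond to. The SV40 poly(A) signal and an adjacent large T antigen fragment are annotated on the minus strand, which reflects how these SV40-derived elements were matched.

The plasmid serves as the site-disrupted control for a corresponding wild-type UTR reporter. Comparing Renilla luciferase output between the two shows whether repression depends on the intact seed matches, in support of work on the impact of mammalian microRNAs on mRNA repression.
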