Addgene plasmid #12061: pAG73 PFTK1 3'UTR mut
Depositing lab: David Bartel. Depositing organization: Whitehead Institute for Biomedical Research. Publication: The widespread impact of mammalian MicroRNAs on mRNA repression and evolution. Farh KK, Grimson A, Jan C, Lewis BP, Johnston WK, Lim LP, Burge CB, Bartel DP. Science. 2005 Dec 16. 310(5755):1817-21. 10.1126/science.1121158 PubMed 16308420.
Backbone
  Vector backbone: pIS2
  Backbone manufacturer: pIS2 derived from pRL-SV40 (Promega)
  Backbone size w/o insert (bp): 3700
  Vector type: Mammalian Expression, Luciferase
Growth in bacteria
  Bacterial resistance: Ampicillin, 100 μg/mL
  Growth temperature: 37°C
  Growth strain: DH5alpha
  Copy number: High Copy
Gene/Insert
  Gene/Insert name: PFTK1 3'UTR mut (alt name: PFTK1)
  Species: H. sapiens (human)
  Insert size (bp): 810
  Mutation: Mutations in microRNA recognition sites (seed matches): 28-33 and 814-819.
  GenBank ID: NM_012395
  Entrez Gene: CDK14 (a.k.a. PFTAIRE1, PFTK1)
  Cloning method: Restriction Enzyme; 5′ cloning site SacI (not destroyed); 3′ cloning site XbaI (not destroyed)
  Sequencing primers: 5′ EBV rev primer (GTGGTTTGTCCAAACTCATC)
Terms and licenses: Academic/Nonprofit Terms; Industry Terms: Not Available to Industry
Depositor comments: PFTK1 3'UTR mutant in renilla luciferase reporter plasmid.
How to cite: pAG73 PFTK1 3'UTR mut was a gift from David Bartel (Addgene plasmid # 12061 ; http://n2t.net/addgene:12061 ; RRID:Addgene_12061)
