>Addgene plasmid #12061 | pAG73 PFTK1 3'UTR mut | addgene partial sequence | sequence record 18654 | 12061 with EBV-rev
CTGCTCGAGCGGCCGCTCTAGAACGCTAGAGTGGGTTGCATTCTATGAAAGAGGAATGGAAAAGATTTCT
AGGTAGCAAACAGTAGACATTCTACACTTGGGTGTTTTCTGCTCTCTTTAAAACCAATCAGTAAATAATT
CCTTGCTTAGCACTTAAAAGTTTACCATGAATGCTACATCTGGATAGGATGAACTATGACTTTGACATAA
CCATCCATACTCCACTCCGCAGACAGTACCATTTTAAAGTTTAGGAATTCTGGATCCAGTTTCCTTGGTG
TATTGAGCTTGATTATAGAAAAGCTTTACCCTCACCCAACTCTCAGAAAAAGTCCTTGTCAACCTGGCTC
CTAATTCCTAGTCTTGATCCTAAAACAGTATGACACATTTCAAGCACTCACTCATTCTCTCCTTCTTTCT
GACTAATAGGAAAATGTAAGACACTGTACACAAAGGTATTTCCATAGGAATTTGTGTGTAGAGGAGCTAG
GTTTCATGCTTTAGATGAAGTCTCCTAACTGTCCCCTTGGCCGCAGTACTACTGGGCATTCTGCAGCGAG
GCCTGCCCCACTGGGAGCCGGCCTGCATCAGGCAGCCCTCCCTCCAGATCAAAGCAAAAGACATGCCTGG
TCCACTTTTCTCCAGTGTCACATACTCGCCTTCATCCTCCAAGGTCCCTCAACTCCTTGAGTAA
